>Addgene plasmid #138963 | pCFD3-dUG-DH1 | addgene full sequence | sequence record 274780 | Addgene NGS Result
CCACTAGAAGGCCTAATTCGGTACACTAGTTGGCCACGTAATAAGTGTGCGTTGAATTTATTCGCAAAAA
CATTGCATATTTTCGGCAAAGTAAAATTTTGTTGCATACCTTATCAAAAAATAAGTGCTGCATACTTTTT
AGAGAAACCAAATAATTTTTTATTGCATACCCGTTTTTAATAAAATACATTGCATACCCTCTTTTAATAA
AAAATATTGCATACTTTGACGAAACAAATTTTCGTTGCATACCCAATAAAAGATTATTATATTGCATACC
CGTTTTTAATAAAATACATTGCATACCCTCTTTTAATAAAGAATATTGCATACGTTGACGAAACAAATTT
TCGTTGCATACCCAATAAAAGATTATTATATTGCATACCTTTTCTTGCCATACCATTTAGCCGATCAATT
GAGATCTGAATTCTTTTTTGCTCACCTGTGATTGCTCCTACTCAAATACAAAAACATCAAATTTTCTGTC
AATAAAGCATATTTATTTATATTTATTTTACAGGAAAGAATTCCTTTTAAAGTGTATTTTAACCTATAAT
GAAAAACGATTAAAAAAAATACATAAAATAATTCGAAAATTTTTGAATAGCCCAGGTTGATAAAAATTCA
TTTCATACGTTTTATAACTTATGCCCCTAAGTATTTTTTGACCATAGTGTTTCAATTCTACATTAATTTT
ACAGAGTAGAATGAAACGCCACCTACTCAGCCAAGAGGCGAAAAGGTTAGCTCGCCAAGCAGAGAGGGCG
CCAGTGCTCACTACTTTTTATAATTCTCAACTTCTTTTTCCAGACTCAGTTCGTATATATAGACCTATTT
TCAATTTAACGTCGCTGGTGGTGCGGGTGGGGATGTTTTAGAGCTAGAAATAGCAAGTTAAAATAAGGCT
AGTCCGTTATCAACTTGAAAAAGTGGCACCGAGTCGGTGCTTTTTTGCCTACCTGGAGCCTGAGAGTTGT
TCAATAAAATAAAAATGTTTCGTTTTTTTGCTTTCGCCAGTATTTATTATTTTTCATCAATATGTATTCA
ATTTGGTATGTATTTAGTAATTGTAATATATAGACAATGGTTTTCCGTTGACGTACATACATCTGACGTG
TGTTTATTTAGACATAATAGTTATGTTTTCACATCTTTTTAATGTTCGCTTAATGCGTATGCATTCTAGA
CAATTGTGCTCGGCAACAGTATATTTGTGGTGTGCCAACCAACAACCTGCAGGAGCTCCAGCTTTTGTTC
CCTTTAGTGAGGGTTAATTGCGCGCTTGGCGTAATCATGGTCATAGCTGTTTCCTGTGTGAAATTGTTAT
CCGCTCACAATTCCACACAACATACGAGCCGGAAGCATAAAGTGTAAAGCCTGGGGTGCCTAATGAGTGA
GCTAACTCACATTAATTGCGTTGCGCTCACTGCCCGCTTTCCAGTCGGGAAACCTGTCGTGCCAGCTGCA
TTAATGAATCGGCCAACGCGCGGGGAGAGGCGGTTTGCGTATTGGGCGCTCTTCCGCTTCCTCGCTCACT
GACTCGCTGCGCTCGGTCGTTCGGCTGCGGCGAGCGGTATCAGCTCACTCAAAGGCGGTAATACGGTTAT
CCACAGAATCAGGGGATAACGCAGGAAAGAACATGTGAGCAAAAGGCCAGCAAAAGGCCAGGAACCGTAA
AAAGGCCGCGTTGCTGGCGTTTTTCCATAGGCTCCGCCCCCCTGACGAGCATCACAAAAATCGACGCTCA
AGTCAGAGGTGGCGAAACCCGACAGGACTATAAAGATACCAGGCGTTTCCCCCTGGAAGCTCCCTCGTGC
GCTCTCCTGTTCCGACCCTGCCGCTTACCGGATACCTGTCCGCCTTTCTCCCTTCGGGAAGCGTGGCGCT
TTCTCATAGCTCACGCTGTAGGTATCTCAGTTCGGTGTAGGTCGTTCGCTCCAAGCTGGGCTGTGTGCAC
GAACCCCCCGTTCAGCCCGACCGCTGCGCCTTATCCGGTAACTATCGTCTTGAGTCCAACCCGGTAAGAC
ACGACTTATCGCCACTGGCAGCAGCCACTGGTAACAGGATTAGCAGAGCGAGGTATGTAGGCGGTGCTAC
AGAGTTCTTGAAGTGGTGGCCTAACTACGGCTACACTAGAAGAACAGTATTTGGTATCTGCGCTCTGCTG
AAGCCAGTTACCTTCGGAAAAAGAGTTGGTAGCTCTTGATCCGGCAAACAAACCACCGCTGGTAGCGGTG
GTTTTTTTGTTTGCAAGCAGCAGATTACGCGCAGAAAAAAAGGATCTCAAGAAGATCCTTTGATCTTTTC
TACGGGGTCTGACGCTCAGTGGAACGAAAACTCACGTTAAGGGATTTTGGTCATGAGATTATCAAAAAGG
ATCTTCACCTAGATCCTTTTAAATTAAAAATGAAGTTTTAAATCAATCTAAAGTATATATGAGTAAACTT
GGTCTGACAGTTACCAATGCTTAATCAGTGAGGCACCTATCTCAGCGATCTGTCTATTTCGTTCATCCAT
AGTTGCCTGACTCCCCGTCGTGTAGATAACTACGATACGGGAGGGCTTACCATCTGGCCCCAGTGCTGCA
ATGATACCGCGAGACCCACGCTCACCGGCTCCAGATTTATCAGCAATAAACCAGCCAGCCGGAAGGGCCG
AGCGCAGAAGTGGTCCTGCAACTTTATCCGCCTCCATCCAGTCTATTAATTGTTGCCGGGAAGCTAGAGT
AAGTAGTTCGCCAGTTAATAGTTTGCGCAACGTTGTTGCCATTGCTACAGGCATCGTGGTGTCACGCTCG
TCGTTTGGTATGGCTTCATTCAGCTCCGGTTCCCAACGATCAAGGCGAGTTACATGATCCCCCATGTTGT
GCAAAAAAGCGGTTAGCTCCTTCGGTCCTCCGATCGTTGTCAGAAGTAAGTTGGCCGCAGTGTTATCACT
CATGGTTATGGCAGCACTGCATAATTCTCTTACTGTCATGCCATCCGTAAGATGCTTTTCTGTGACTGGT
GAGTACTCAACCAAGTCATTCTGAGAATAGTGTATGCGGCGACCGAGTTGCTCTTGCCCGGCGTCAATAC
GGGATAATACCGCGCCACATAGCAGAACTTTAAAAGTGCTCATCATTGGAAAACGTTCTTCGGGGCGAAA
ACTCTCAAGGATCTTACCGCTGTTGAGATCCAGTTCGATGTAACCCACTCGTGCACCCAACTGATCTTCA
GCATCTTTTACTTTCACCAGCGTTTCTGGGTGAGCAAAAACAGGAAGGCAAAATGCCGCAAAAAAGGGAA
TAAGGGCGACACGGAAATGTTGAATACTCATACTCTTCCTTTTTCAATATTATTGAAGCATTTATCAGGG
TTATTGTCTCATGAGCGGATACATATTTGAATGTATTTAGAAAAATAAACAAATAGGGGTTCCGCGCACA
TTTCCCCGAAAAGTGCCACCTG
[124 nt withheld, positions 3453-3576]
C
[91 nt withheld, positions 3578-3668]
A
[49 nt withheld, positions 3670-3718]
CCTTTGACGTTGGAGTCCACGTTCTTT
[37 nt withheld, positions 3746-3782]
ACCCTATCTCGGTCTATTCTTTTGATTTATAAGGGATTTTGCCGATTTCGGCCTATTGGTTAAAAAAATG
AGCTGATTTAACAAAAATTTAACGCGAATTTTAACAAAATATTAACGCTTACAATTTCCATTCGCCATTC
AGGCTGCGCAACTGTTGGGAAGGGCGATCGGTGCGGGCCTCTTCGCTATTACGCCAGCTGGCGAAAGGGG
GATGTGCTGCAAGGCGATTAAGTTGGGTAACGCCAGGGTTTTCCCAGTCACGACGTTGTAAAACGACGGC
CAGTGAGCGCGCGTAATACGACTCACTATAGGGCGAATTGGGTACAAGCTTGGATTTATTTTGTTATGTT
ATATGTATTATATGTCAGACATAAAGAAAAGGAACACATCAAATGTGATAACAAAGACTAAACAAGTAAT
TTTATTACACCAAAACGACAAAACAGTAGGCAGAACAAACAACGCATAGCCAAACATTGACGAATTGGAT
ACCCTGCCGATTGTCAGACACTTTTGTTGATCAGTTTCTTGCGAATGGTCTCGTCCAGCGGTGGAATCGC
CTCGCGGGGAATCAGAAAAGTGGACAGATTGAACAGATCCAGAAACACCTTGTACCGATCACTGAAACCA
AAAAAAAACAAAGGGAGAACAGTTTGAGTTCATTGATCCCCGATATAATCACATCTGCGATGATCACCTG
AGAGTGGAGCGCAGATATTGATATCCAGACGAGCCACCAGTGCCCAACTGTTGGGATCCAATCATGCGTT
GCACCATGATCACGTGATTGTCTGCGGCGGGAATAGAAAGTATTTGGTTAGGAAAACCAGTCTTAAACAT
AAGATATATTTATAAAAGAGTATCAAAGAATGCAATACTTACATCTCCACTTGGTTATTAACGAGTCGAT
GTCCATGAGCAGGGTGAGCAACTGGTGTGGTTGGCTGAACCTGGGTTCATCCCTATAGAAGGTGATCATG
ATGGCTCCCTGAAGGGCACGATGGCTAAACCGGCGATCCCCACGACGCACCAGTGCATCGTGCACTGCCG
GATCAAAGATGGAGCGATACACCTCGCGTCGCTTCTCAATGTCCATGAGGCGGTAGTTTTTCGCCTTCTC
CACGGGCTCCTCCATGGCGCTCTGTACCTGCGCCTCCAGGAATCGATCGACGCTCTCCTGAAACTTGGCC
CAGAAGTTGAAGCCACTCTCCTCCAGTCCGGGCGTCCTCTCCAGCCATCGCTGCACTAGCTCCAGTAGCG
AGGGATCTTTCTCCGAGTTGCGAATCGAGTTCCGCGCCTCCTCGTCGCTAAAGACATCCGAGTACTTCTG
GTTGTATCTCACCCGCTGCTCTGTCAGAACTCCCAGCTTGTTCTCGATCAAACGGAACTGCAGCGACTGA
AAACCAGATGCGGGTGCCAGGTACTTGCGGAAGTCCATGAAGTCTAGCGGGGTCATGGTCTCCAGAATGG
GCACTTGGTCCACCAGGAGCTGTACAAAGGAAGTTATAAACGGATTTTGGTAAGAGATTCAGAAAGCACT
CACTTTTAGAATCAGAACCACTCGGTTCAGTCGCTTGACAATCTCCAGCGTCTTGGTTTCATCGATGACC
TCTGCATCCAACATGTCTCGTATGGAGTCGAACTCAAAGATGATCTGCTTGAACCAAAGCTCGTAGGCTG
TGGCGAAGGTACTTAAATGCCATTGAGTGTTGTCATCAAAGTTGTAAACCTACTCACCCTGGTGCGTGAT
GATGAACAGATGCTCATCGTGCACGGGTCGCTTGTCCTCCTCGGACAGCATACACTGGGCATCCAGCAGT
TTGTCCAGCATCAGATACTCTCCATAGATTTTGCCCACTTCCGTGGTTAATGGCACCGCCGAATCATCGT
GATCGTTTCTGTATGGGTTTGAATTGAATCGCAGAACTGAAGATCGATTGGCATTCCTGGACAGCACGTG
CTGGTGCTCACCCGTTTCCTGCATAGGGACAGCTCATGGTGCACAGCTCAGATCAGATCGTGACTCCTCG
AGCGGCGGATGCTGGCGAACTGATCTCCGCCAGCGGACCGGAGATGAGACCCCAGCGAACCGATAACAGA
GCGAGAGAGCTCCAGTTCCGACTGATTGCACAGTCGGTGATCTGGGCGATGGGCACTGCCAGATAGGCTG
GGAATTATCAATCACTTGAGGTGAAAGTGCGGCGCACACAAATCCAAGCTTGATATCATCGATCTCGAGG
CTGCATCCAACGCGTTGGGAGCTCTCCGGATCAATTCGGCTTCAGGTACCGTCGACGATGTAGGTCACGG
TCTCGAAGCCGCGGTGCGGGTGCCAGGGCGTGCCCTTGGGCTCCCCGGGCGCGTACTCCACCTCACCCAT
CTGGTCCATCATGATGAACGGGTCGAGGTGGCGGTAGTTGATCCCGGCGAACGCGCGGCGCACCGGGAAG
CCCTCGCCCTCGAAACCGCTGGGCGCGGTGGTCACGGTGAGCACGGGACGTGCGACGGCGTCGGCTGGTG
CGGATACGCGGGGCAGCGTCAGCGGGTTCTCGACGGTCACGGCGGGCATGTCGACAAGCCGAATTGAT
Features (pLannotate 1.2.2; 17 found; start..end, strand, type, name):
     35..420     +  protein_bind   gypsy insulator: chromatin insulator from Drosophila Su(Hw), CP190, and Mod(mdg4)67.2
    434..854     +  promoter       dU6-3 promoter: RNA polymerase III promoter for Drosophila U6-3 snRNA (Port et al., 2014)
    875..950     +  misc_RNA       gRNA scaffold: guide RNA scaffold for the Streptococcus pyogenes CRISPR/Cas9 system
   1191..1236    +  protein_bind   gypsy insulator (fragment): chromatin insulator from Drosophila Su(Hw), CP190, and Mod(mdg4)67.2
   1261..1279    -  promoter       T3 promoter: promoter for bacteriophage T3 RNA polymerase
   1324..1340    -  protein_bind   lac operator: The lac repressor binds to the lac operator to inhibit transcription in E. coli. This inhibition can be relieved by adding lactose or isopropyl-β-D-thiogalactopyranoside (IPTG). lac repressor encoded by lacI
   1348..1378    -  promoter       lac promoter: promoter for the E. coli lac operon
   1393..1414    -  protein_bind   CAP binding site: CAP binding activates transcription in the presence of cAMP. E. coli catabolite activator protein
   1427..1519    -  CDS            lacI (fragment): lac repressor; lacI; The lac repressor binds to the lac operator to inhibit transcription in E. coli. This inhibition can be relieved by adding lactose or isopropyl-β-D-thiogalactopyranoside (IPTG).
   1702..2290    -  rep_origin     ori: high-copy-number ColE1/pMB1/pBR322/pUC origin of replication
   2461..3321    -  CDS            AmpR: β-lactamase; bla; confers resistance to ampicillin, carbenicillin, and related antibiotics
   3322..3426    -  promoter       AmpR promoter: bla
   3453..3811    +  rep_origin     f1 ori (sequence partly withheld): f1 bacteriophage origin of replication; arrow indicates direction of (+) strand synthesis
   3913..4068    -  CDS            lacZα (fragment): LacZα fragment of β-galactosidase; lacZ fragment
   4076..4094    +  promoter       T7 promoter: promoter for bacteriophage T7 RNA polymerase
   4286..5779    -  CDS            vermilion (fragment): tryptophan oxygenase selectable marker, required to synthesize the brown eye pigment in Drosophila
   6094..6163    +  protein_bind   attB: attB site for the φC31 integrase (Groth et al., 2000) phage φC31 integrase
