[The description below was written by a language model from this plasmid's Addgene catalogue record and pLannotate feature annotations shown in this document.]
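Description:
pCFD3-dUG-DH1 is a Drosophila CRISPR guide RNA expression plasmid built on the pCFD3-dUG backbone. A short oligonucleotide duplex (the "DH1 oligo") carrying the protospacer was cloned between two BbsI sites, which were destroyed in the process. This places the guide immediately downstream of the Drosophila U6-3 RNA polymerase III promoter and upstream of the Streptococcus pyogenes Cas9 gRNA scaffold, so that a complete single guide RNA is transcribed in fly cells. The plasmid encodes no Cas9, so the nuclease has to be supplied separately. The record does not say how this was done.

The guide cassette is flanked by gypsy insulator sequence, one full copy upstream and an annotated fragment downstream, which helps shield a transgene from chromosomal position effects. For making transgenic guide-expressing flies, the vector carries a φC31 attB site for integrase-mediated insertion into a genomic attP landing site. It also carries the vermilion gene, annotated as a fragment, an eye-pigment marker used to identify transformants in a vermilion mutant background. In bacteria the plasmid is maintained at high copy through a ColE1/pUC-type origin with ampicillin selection via β-lactamase. Other cloning-vector remnants are present and have no stated role in the design: an f1 origin, T3 and T7 promoters, and lac promoter/operator, lacZα and lacI fragments.

According to the catalogue entry, the guide was used to edit the endogenous Drosophila kkv gene so that it encodes a fluorescently tagged chitin synthase, supporting studies of chitin synthase localization in developing bristles. The homology donor carrying the fluorescent protein is not part of this plasmid, and the record does not state the exact target position within kkv.
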