Addgene plasmid #138963: pCFD3-dUG-DH1
Purpose: Used to edit the endogenous Drosophila kkv gene to encode a fluorescent Chitin Synthase.
Depositing lab: Paul Adler. Depositing organization: University of Virginia. Publication: The localization of chitin synthase mediates the patterned deposition of chitin in developing Drosophila bristles. Adler PN. bioRxiv 2020 10.1101/718841.
Backbone
  Vector backbone: pCFD3-dUG
  Vector type: Insect Expression, CRISPR
Growth in bacteria
  Bacterial resistance: Ampicillin, 100 μg/mL
  Growth temperature: 37°C
  Growth strain: DH5alpha
  Copy number: High Copy
Gene/Insert
  Gene/Insert name: DH1 oligo
  gRNA/shRNA sequence: GTCGCTGGTGGTGCGGGTGGGGATGTTT
  Cloning method: Restriction Enzyme; 5′ cloning site BbsI (destroyed during cloning); 3′ cloning site Bbs1 (destroyed during cloning)
  Sequencing primers: 5′ ccagactcagttcg
Terms and licenses: Academic/Nonprofit Terms; Industry Terms: Not Available to Industry
Depositor comments: Please visit https://www.biorxiv.org/content/10.1101/718841v3 for bioRxiv preprint.
How to cite: pCFD3-dUG-DH1 was a gift from Paul Adler (Addgene plasmid # 138963 ; http://n2t.net/addgene:138963 ; RRID:Addgene_138963)
