>Addgene plasmid #138963 | pCFD3-dUG-DH1 | depositor partial sequence | sequence record 268611 | oligo to recognize cutting site
GTCGCTGGTGGTGCGGGTGGGGATGTTT
